>Addgene plasmid #205979 | pHS1516 | addgene full sequence | sequence record 416228 | Addgene NGS Result
AATCAGTGAGGCACCTATCTCAGCGATCTGTCTATTTCGTTCATCCATAGTTGCCTGACTCCCCGTCGTG
TAGATAACTACGATACGGGAGGGCTTACCATCTGGCCCCAGTGCTGCAATGATACCGCGAGACCCACGCT
CACCGGCTCCAGATTTATCAGCAATAAACCAGCCAGCCGGAAGGGCCGAGCGCAGAAGTGGTCCTGCAAC
TTTATCCGCCTCCATCCAGTCTATTAATTGTTGCCGGGAAGCTAGAGTAAGTAGTTCGCCAGTTAATAGT
TTGCGCAACGTTGTTGCCATTGCTACAGGCATCGTGGTGTCACGCTCGTCGTTTGGTATGGCTTCATTCA
GCTCCGGTTCCCAACGATCAAGGCGAGTTACATGATCCCCCATGTTGTGCAAAAAAGCGGTTAGCTCCTT
CGGTCCTCCGATCGTTGTCAGAAGTAAGTTGGCCGCAGTGTTATCACTCATGGTTATGGCAGCACTGCAT
AATTCTCTTACTGTCATGCCATCCGTAAGATGCTTTTCTGTGACTGGTGAGTACTCAACCAAGTCATTCT
GAGAATAGTGTATGCGGCGACCGAGTTGCTCTTGCCCGGCGTCAATACGGGATAATACCGCGCCACATAG
CAGAACTTTAAAAGTGCTCATCATTGGAAAACGTTCTTCGGGGCGAAAACTCTCAAGGATCTTACCGCTG
TTGAGATCCAGTTCGATGTAACCCACTCGTGCACCCAACTGATCTTCAGCATCTTTTACTTTCACCAGCG
TTTCTGGGTGAGCAAAAACAGGAAGGCAAAATGCCGCAAAAAAGGGAATAAGGGCGACACGGAAATGTTG
AATACTCATACTCTTCCTTTTTCAATATTATTGAAGCATTTATCAGGGTTATTGTCTCATGAGCGGATAC
ATATTTGAATGTATTTAGAAAAATAAACAAATAGGGGTTCCGCGCACATTTCCCCGAAAAGTGCCACCTG
ACGTCGACGGATCGGGAGATCTCCCGATCCCCTATGGTGCACTCTCAGTACAATCTGCTCTGATGCCGCA
TAGTTAAGCCAGTATCTGCTCCCTGCTTGTGTGTTGGAGGTCGCTGAGTAGTGCGCGAGCAAAATTTAAG
CTACAACAAGGCAAGGCTTGACCGACAATTGCATGAAGAATCTGCTTAGGGTTAGGCGTTTTGCGCTGCT
TCGCGATGTACGGGCCAGATATACGCGTTGACATTGATTATTGACTAGTTATTAATAGTAATCAATTACG
GGGTCATTAGTTCATAGCCCATATATGGAGTTCCGCGTTACATAACTTACGGTAAATGGCCCGCCTGGCT
GACCGCCCAACGACCCCCGCCCATTGACGTCAATAATGACGTATGTTCCCATAGTAACGCCAATAGGGAC
TTTCCATTGACGTCAATGGGTGGAGTATTTACGGTAAACTGCCCACTTGGCAGTACATCAAGTGTATCAT
ATGCCAAGTACGCCCCCTATTGACGTCAATGACGGTAAATGGCCCGCCTGGCATTATGCCCAGTACATGA
CCTTATGGGACTTTCCTACTTGGCAGTACATCTACGTATTAGTCATCGCTATTACCATGGTGATGCGGTT
TTGGCAGTACATCAATGGGCGTGGATAGCGGTTTGACTCACGGGGATTTCCAAGTCTCCACCCCATTGAC
GTCAATGGGAGTTTGTTTTGGCACCAAAATCAACGGGACTTTCCAAAATGTCGTAACAACTCCGCCCCAT
TGACGCAAATGGGCGGTAGGCGTGTACGGTGGGAGGTCTATATAAGCAGAGCTCTCTGGCTAACTAGAGA
ACCCACTGCTTACTGGCTTATCGAAATTAATACGACTCACTATAGGGAGACCCAAGCTGGCTAGCGTTTA
AACTTAAGCTTGCCACCATGGACTATAAGGATGATGACGACAAGATGGCCGGATCTCCAAAAAAGAAACG
GAAGGTGGGATCTATGTTGATTGAAATTCATATGATTCAGAATCACTCACCCGCTAATCTAAACAGGGAC
GATTTAGGCGCTCCAAAAACGTGCTATTTCGGTGGCGTGCTGCGTAGCCGCATCTCCTCTCAGTGTATTA
AGCGCAGCATCCGTACGAGCAATGACTTCAAAGCATTGCTCGGCGGTGTACGTACCAGACGTCTGGCGGA
TCTGATTCAGCAAGAGGCGGGCGAGACAGAGTGCTGGAAAAAGGCTCAAGAGATCCTGAATAAGTGCGGC
TTCAAAAACAAGGACGACAATACCAAAATGTTGGTCTTTATGAGCAAAGACAAGATCAAAGACCTTGCGC
GTATTGTTTTGGACAACTCGCTGGGCCTGACCGAAGCCGCCCAACAGGTGGCGAACGTGATCGCTCAGGC
TACCCTAGCTCCGGACATCGCGCTTTGCGGTCGTATGCTGGAACCGAATGATAAGGACAAGGACAAGAAG
GTGAAGTGGTCAAACACTACCGTTGAGGCAGCGTTGCAAGTGGCGCATGCAATTAGCACCCATATTGCCC
GTCCGGAAATCGACTACTTCGTGGCCGCGGATGATGTTCCGGGTGAAGATGCGGGTGCGGGCCACATCGG
CGAATCTATGTTTGCAAGCGCATGTTTTTATAAATACTTCAGCATCGATTGGGAACAACTGGTTAAGAAC
TTGAAAGGTGATACCAACCTGGCGGCTCACACCGTCGGAGCCTTTCTGCTGGCGGCGGCGAAAACCAATC
CGAGCGGTAAACAGAATAGCTTTGCCGCGCACAACTACCCGGATGGTATTCTGGTCGAGTTCAAGAACTC
CCCGATTTCCTATGCAAATGCTTTTGTTCGCCCAGTTAGCGTTGTTAAAGAGTCGGATTTGGTCGAGCAG
TCCATCGGTCAGCTGAGCAACTACGTGAACGACATCCGCTTGGGCTACTATGATGAACAGAGCCCGGTGA
TTGGTTTCTGGTTTTCCCCGAACAACCGTTATCCGCTGGGTTACAAACACAGCAAACTGGCGAGCCGTAA
TATTGGTAACCTGAACGAACTCGTGGGTGCAGTTCTGGATTACATCGGCGGCTTCAAGTGGGAAGAAGTT
CAGAAAAGCAAGGCTTATATTGGCGGCTAAGGATCTTGAGGCCGCTCGAGTCTAGAGGGCCCGTTTAAAC
CCGCTGATCAGCCTCGACTGTGCCTTCTAGTTGCCAGCCATCTGTTGTTTGCCCCTCCCCCGTGCCTTCC
TTGACCCTGGAAGGTGCCACTCCCACTGTCCTTTCCTAATAAAATGAGGAAATTGCATCGCATTGTCTGA
GTAGGTGTCATTCTATTCTGGGGGGTGGGGTGGGGCAGGACAGCAAGGGGGAGGATTGGGAAGACAATAG
CAGGCATGCTGGGGATGCGGTGGGCTCTATGGCTTCTGAGGCGGAAAGAACCAGCTGGGGCTCTAGGGGG
TATCCCC
[124 nt withheld, positions 3438-3561]
C
[91 nt withheld, positions 3563-3653]
A
[49 nt withheld, positions 3655-3703]
CCTTTGACGTTGGAGTCCACGTTCTTT
[37 nt withheld, positions 3731-3767]
ACCCTATCTCGGTCTATTCTTTTGATTTATAAGGGATTTTGCCGATTTCGGCCTATTGGTTAAAAAATGA
GCTGATTTAACAAAAATTTAACGCGAATTAATTCTGTGGAATGTGTGTCAGTTAGGGTGTGGAAAGTCCC
CAGGCTCCCCAGCAGGCAGAAGTATGCAAAGCATGCATCTCAATTAGTCAGCAACCAGGTGTGGAAAGTC
CCCAGGCTCCCCAGCAGGCAGAAGTATGCAAAGCATGCATCTCAATTAGTCAGCAACCATAGTCCCGCCC
CTAACTCCGCCCATCCCGCCCCTAACTCCGCCCAGTTCCGCCCATTCTCCGCCCCATGGCTGACTAATTT
TTTTTATTTATGCAGAGGCCGAGGCCGCCTCTGCCTCTGAGCTATTCCAGAAGTAGTGAGGAGGCTTTTT
TGGAGGCCTAGGCTTTTGCAAAAAGCTCCCGGGAGCTTGTATATCCATTTTCGGATCTGATCAAGAGACA
GGATGAGGATCGTTTCGCATGATTGAACAAGATGGATTGCACGCAGGTTCTCCGGCCGCTTGGGTGGAGA
GGCTATTCGGCTATGACTGGGCACAACAGACAATCGGCTGCTCTGATGCCGCCGTGTTCCGGCTGTCAGC
GCAGGGGCGCCCGGTTCTTTTTGTCAAGACCGACCTGTCCGGTGCCCTGAATGAACTGCAGGACGAGGCA
GCGCGGCTATCGTGGCTGGCCACGACGGGCGTTCCTTGCGCAGCTGTGCTCGACGTTGTCACTGAAGCGG
GAAGGGACTGGCTGCTATTGGGCGAAGTGCCGGGGCAGGATCTCCTGTCATCTCACCTTGCTCCTGCCGA
GAAAGTATCCATCATGGCTGATGCAATGCGGCGGCTGCATACGCTTGATCCGGCTACCTGCCCATTCGAC
CACCAAGCGAAACATCGCATCGAGCGAGCACGTACTCGGATGGAAGCCGGTCTTGTCGATCAGGATGATC
TGGACGAAGAGCATCAGGGGCTCGCGCCAGCCGAACTGTTCGCCAGGCTCAAGGCGCGCATGCCCGACGG
CGAGGATCTCGTCGTGACCCATGGCGATGCCTGCTTGCCGAATATCATGGTGGAAAATGGCCGCTTTTCT
GGATTCATCGACTGTGGCCGGCTGGGTGTGGCGGACCGCTATCAGGACATAGCGTTGGCTACCCGTGATA
TTGCTGAAGAGCTTGGCGGCGAATGGGCTGACCGCTTCCTCGTGCTTTACGGTATCGCCGCTCCCGATTC
GCAGCGCATCGCCTTCTATCGCCTTCTTGACGAGTTCTTCTGAGCGGGACTCTGGGGTTCGAAATGACCG
ACCAAGCGACGCCCAACCTGCCATCACGAGATTTCGATTCCACCGCCGCCTTCTATGAAAGGTTGGGCTT
CGGAATCGTTTTCCGGGACGCCGGCTGGATGATCCTCCAGCGCGGGGATCTCATGCTGGAGTTCTTCGCC
CACCCCAACTTGTTTATTGCAGCTTATAATGGTTACAAATAAAGCAATAGCATCACAAATTTCACAAATA
AAGCATTTTTTTCACTGCATTCTAGTTGTGGTTTGTCCAAACTCATCAATGTATCTTATCATGTCTGTAT
ACCGTCGACCTCTAGCTAGAGCTTGGCGTAATCATGGTCATAGCTGTTTCCTGTGTGAAATTGTTATCCG
CTCACAATTCCACACAACATACGAGCCGGAAGCATAAAGTGTAAAGCCTGGGGTGCCTAATGAGTGAGCT
AACTCACATTAATTGCGTTGCGCTCACTGCCCGCTTTCCAGTCGGGAAACCTGTCGTGCCAGCTGCATTA
ATGAATCGGCCAACGCGCGGGGAGAGGCGGTTTGCGTATTGGGCGCTCTTCCGCTTCCTCGCTCACTGAC
TCGCTGCGCTCGGTCGTTCGGCTGCGGCGAGCGGTATCAGCTCACTCAAAGGCGGTAATACGGTTATCCA
CAGAATCAGGGGATAACGCAGGAAAGAACATGTGAGCAAAAGGCCAGCAAAAGGCCAGGAACCGTAAAAA
GGCCGCGTTGCTGGCGTTTTTCCATAGGCTCCGCCCCCCTGACGAGCATCACAAAAATCGACGCTCAAGT
CAGAGGTGGCGAAACCCGACAGGACTATAAAGATACCAGGCGTTTCCCCCTGGAAGCTCCCTCGTGCGCT
CTCCTGTTCCGACCCTGCCGCTTACCGGATACCTGTCCGCCTTTCTCCCTTCGGGAAGCGTGGCGCTTTC
TCATAGCTCACGCTGTAGGTATCTCAGTTCGGTGTAGGTCGTTCGCTCCAAGCTGGGCTGTGTGCACGAA
CCCCCCGTTCAGCCCGACCGCTGCGCCTTATCCGGTAACTATCGTCTTGAGTCCAACCCGGTAAGACACG
ACTTATCGCCACTGGCAGCAGCCACTGGTAACAGGATTAGCAGAGCGAGGTATGTAGGCGGTGCTACAGA
GTTCTTGAAGTGGTGGCCTAACTACGGCTACACTAGAAGAACAGTATTTGGTATCTGCGCTCTGCTGAAG
CCAGTTACCTTCGGAAAAAGAGTTGGTAGCTCTTGATCCGGCAAACAAACCACCGCTGGTAGCGGTGGTT
TTTTTGTTTGCAAGCAGCAGATTACGCGCAGAAAAAAAGGATCTCAAGAAGATCCTTTGATCTTTTCTAC
GGGGTCTGACGCTCAGTGGAACGAAAACTCACGTTAAGGGATTTTGGTCATGAGATTATCAAAAAGGATC
TTCACCTAGATCCTTTTAAATTAAAAATGAAGTTTTAAATCAATCTAAAGTATATATGAGTAAACTTGGT
CTGACAGTTACCAATGCTT
Features (pLannotate 1.2.2; 19 found; start..end, strand, type, name):
    850..954     -  promoter       AmpR promoter: bla
   1013..1065    -  misc_feature   bom (fragment): basis of mobility region from pBR322
   1220..1599    +  enhancer       CMV enhancer: human cytomegalovirus immediate early enhancer
   1600..1803    +  promoter       CMV promoter: human cytomegalovirus (CMV) immediate early promoter
   1799..1832    +  LTR            5' LTR (truncated) (fragment): truncated 5' long terminal repeat (LTR) from HIV-1
   1848..1866    +  promoter       T7 promoter: promoter for bacteriophage T7 RNA polymerase
   3168..3392    +  polyA_signal   bGH poly(A) signal: bovine growth hormone polyadenylation signal
   3396..3417    +  promoter       SV40 promoter (fragment): SV40 enhancer and early promoter
   3438..3866    +  rep_origin     f1 ori (sequence partly withheld): f1 bacteriophage origin of replication; arrow indicates direction of (+) strand synthesis
   3880..4209    +  promoter       SV40 promoter: SV40 enhancer and early promoter
   4276..5067    +  CDS            neo: KKA2_KLEPN - Also known as kan, nptII. Experimental evidence at protein level: Swiss-Prot protein existence level 1. Resistance to kanamycin, neomycin, paromomycin, ribostamycin, butirosin and gentamicin B. From Klebsiella pneumoniae.
   5091..5249    +  CDS            ble (fragment): BLE_KLEPN - Experimental evidence at protein level: Swiss-Prot protein existence level 1. Binding protein with a strong affinity to the bleomycin family of antibiotics. Binds to CL990; an antimitotic-antibiotic compound. From Klebsiella pneumoniae.
   5244..5365    +  polyA_signal   SV40 poly(A) signal: SV40 polyadenylation signal
   5438..5454    -  protein_bind   lac operator: The lac repressor binds to the lac operator to inhibit transcription in E. coli. This inhibition can be relieved by adding lactose or isopropyl-β-D-thiogalactopyranoside (IPTG). lac repressor encoded by lacI
   5462..5492    -  promoter       lac promoter: promoter for the E. coli lac operon
   5507..5528    -  protein_bind   CAP binding site: CAP binding activates transcription in the presence of cAMP. E. coli catabolite activator protein
   5541..5633    -  CDS            lacI (fragment): lac repressor; lacI; The lac repressor binds to the lac operator to inhibit transcription in E. coli. This inhibition can be relieved by adding lactose or isopropyl-β-D-thiogalactopyranoside (IPTG).
   5816..6404    -  rep_origin     ori: high-copy-number ColE1/pMB1/pBR322/pUC origin of replication
   6575..849     -  CDS            AmpR (across the origin): β-lactamase; bla; confers resistance to ampicillin, carbenicillin, and related antibiotics
