[The description below was written by a language model from this plasmid's Addgene catalogue record and pLannotate feature annotations shown in this document.]
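Description:
pHS1516 is a mammalian expression plasmid built on the pcDNA3.1(+) backbone that carries the Cas7 subunit from a rare Cas5-HNH type CRISPR-Cas system found on the metagenome-assembled contig MWEE01000013 of a Candidatus Cloacimonetes bacterium. The 6,586 nt plasmid is propagated in E. coli through a high-copy ColE1/pUC-type origin with ampicillin selection (β-lactamase under its own promoter), and it also retains an f1 phage origin from the parental vector. For selection in mammalian cells, an SV40 enhancer/early promoter drives a neomycin phosphotransferase gene terminated by the SV40 poly(A) signal, allowing G418 selection of stable transfectants.

The payload sits between the human cytomegalovirus immediate-early enhancer/promoter and the bovine growth hormone polyadenylation signal, giving strong constitutive expression after transfection; a T7 promoter just upstream of the insert could also support in vitro transcription. The automated annotation does not label the open reading frame itself, but the unannotated gap between the T7 promoter and the bGH poly(A) signal corresponds to where the Cas7 coding sequence, inserted by Gibson assembly, is expected to lie. According to the catalogue entry, Cas7 is fused at its N terminus to a FLAG epitope for detection or immunoprecipitation and to an SV40 nuclear localisation signal to direct the bacterial protein into the nucleus. Several small annotated fragments (HIV-1 LTR, ble, lacI, bom) appear to be short similarity hits or backbone remnants rather than functional elements.

Cas7 normally forms the crRNA-binding backbone of multi-subunit effector complexes, so this plasmid is presumably meant to be co-expressed with other components of the same system, although the record does not list them. It supports characterisation of the Cas5-HNH system in mammalian cells.
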