Addgene plasmid #205979: pHS1516
Purpose: FLAG-SV40 NLS-Cas7 from MWEE01000013 Cas5-HNH in pcDNA3.1(+)
Depositing lab: Feng Zhang. Depositing organization: Broad Institute. Publication: Uncovering the functional diversity of rare CRISPR-Cas systems with deep terascale clustering. Altae-Tran H, Kannan S, Suberski AJ, Mears KS, Demircioglu FE, Moeller L, Kocalar S, Oshiro R, Makarova KS, Macrae RK, Koonin EV, Zhang F. Science. 2023 Nov 24;382(6673):eadi1910. doi: 10.1126/science.adi1910. Epub 2023 Nov 23. PubMed 37995242.
Backbone
  Vector backbone: pcDNA3.1(+)
  Vector type: Mammalian Expression
  Selectable markers: Neomycin (select with G418)
Growth in bacteria
  Bacterial resistance: Ampicillin, 100 μg/mL
  Growth temperature: 37°C
  Growth strain: NEB Stable
  Copy number: High Copy
Gene/Insert
  Gene/Insert name: Cas7 from MWEE01000013, Cas5-HNH
  Species: Candidatus Cloacimonetes bacterium (MAG), MWEE01000013
  Promoter: CMV
  Tag / fusion protein: FLAG-SV40 NLS (N terminal on insert)
  Cloning method: Gibson Cloning
Terms and licenses: Academic/Nonprofit Terms; Industry Terms: Not Available to Industry
How to cite: pHS1516 was a gift from Feng Zhang (Addgene plasmid # 205979 ; http://n2t.net/addgene:205979 ; RRID:Addgene_205979)
